Addgene plasmid #81697: pDONR223_CTNNB1_p.G34R
Purpose: Gateway Donor vector containing CTNNB1,part of the Target Accelerator Plasmid Collection.
Depositing lab: Jesse Boehm & William Hahn & David Root. Depositing organization: Broad Institute. Publication: Systematic Functional Interrogation of Rare Cancer Variants Identifies Oncogenic Alleles. Kim E, Ilic N, Shrestha Y, Zou L, Kamburov A, Zhu C, Yang X, Lubonja R, Tran N, Nguyen C, Lawrence MS, Piccioni F, Bagul M, Doench JG, Chouinard CR, Wu X, Hogstrom L, Natoli T, Tamayo P, Horn H, Corsello SM, Lage K, Root DE, Subramanian A, Golub TR, Getz G, Boehm JS, Hahn WC. Cancer Discov. 2016 Jul;6(7):714-26. doi: 10.1158/2159-8290.CD-16-0160. Epub 2016 May 4. PubMed 27147599.
Backbone
  Vector backbone: pDONR223
  Backbone manufacturer: Invitrogen
  Backbone size w/o insert (bp): 2790
  Vector type: Gateway Entry vector
Growth in bacteria
  Bacterial resistance: Spectinomycin, 50 μg/mL
  Growth temperature: 37°C
  Growth strain: DH5alpha
  Copy number: High Copy
Gene/Insert
  Gene/Insert name: CTNNB1 (alt name: NM_001904.3)
  Species: H. sapiens (human)
  Mutation: G34R
  Entrez Gene: CTNNB1 (a.k.a. CTNNB, EVR7, MRD19, NEDSDV, armadillo)
  Promoter: None
  Cloning method: Gateway Cloning
  Sequencing primers: 5′ M13pUC-fwd; 3′ M13-Rev
Terms and licenses: Academic/Nonprofit Terms; Industry Terms: Not Available to Industry
Depositor comments: Closed state: stop codon immediately follows insert
How to cite: pDONR223_CTNNB1_p.G34R was a gift from Jesse Boehm & William Hahn & David Root (Addgene plasmid # 81697 ; http://n2t.net/addgene:81697 ; RRID:Addgene_81697)
