[The description below was written by a language model from this plasmid's Addgene catalogue record and pLannotate feature annotations shown in this document.]
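Description:
pDONR223_CTNNB1_p.G34R is a Gateway entry clone built on the Invitrogen pDONR223 backbone, carrying the human CTNNB1 open reading frame (beta-catenin, based on the NM_001904.3 reference transcript) with a G34R amino-acid substitution. It is a purely bacterial shuttle plasmid, about 5.1 kb by the sequenced record. It replicates at high copy from a ColE1/pUC-type origin and is selected with spectinomycin through the aadA (SmR) aminoglycoside adenylyltransferase gene. That gene sits downstream of a class 1 integron Pc promoter fragment and a short remnant of a gentamicin resistance gene. The small lacI and lacZα fragments in the annotation are likewise backbone remnants rather than functional genes.

The CTNNB1 coding sequence is flanked on both sides by attL recombination sites in opposite orientations. The automated annotation labels both as attL3 variants, but whatever their exact identity, they are the sites that allow LR Clonase-mediated transfer of the ORF into Gateway destination vectors. No promoter drives the insert in this plasmid, so expression depends on the destination vector chosen. rrnB T1 and T2 terminators lie upstream of the cassette and insulate it from read-through transcription, and a T7 promoter lies just beyond the downstream att site, pointing back toward the insert. The clone is in the "closed" configuration, meaning a stop codon immediately follows the ORF, so C-terminal fusion tags supplied by a destination vector would not be translated.

The plasmid belongs to the Target Accelerator Plasmid Collection, a set of wild-type and mutant cancer gene ORFs assembled for systematic functional testing of rare cancer-associated variants. It serves as the source clone for moving this beta-catenin allele into expression vectors.
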