Features (pLannotate 1.2.2; 12 found; start..end, strand, type, name):
     37..625     +  rep_origin     ori: high-copy-number ColE1/pMB1/pBR322/pUC origin of replication
    808..900     +  CDS            lacI (fragment): lac repressor; lacI; The lac repressor binds to the lac operator to inhibit transcription in E. coli. This inhibition can be relieved by adding lactose or isopropyl-β-D-thiogalactopyranoside (IPTG).
    955..982     -  terminator     rrnB T2 terminator: transcription terminator T2 from the E. coli rrnB gene
   1114..1157    +  terminator     rrnB T1 terminator: Escherichia coli rrnB; transcription terminator T1 from the E. coli rrnB gene
   1204..1240    -  CDS            lacZα (fragment): LacZα fragment of β-galactosidase; lacZ fragment
   1257..1352    +  protein_bind   attL3: mutant version of attL; recombination site for the Gateway® LR reaction LR Clonase™
   1358..3703    +  CDS            CTNNB1 (sequence partly withheld): protein involved both in cell-cell adhesion as part of the cadherin protein complex, and in gene transcription as part of the Wnt signaling pathway; CTNNB1; also known as catenin beta-1; related to Drosophila armadillo
   3708..3803    -  protein_bind   attL3: mutant version of attL; recombination site for the Gateway® LR reaction LR Clonase™
   3822..3840    -  promoter       T7 promoter: promoter for bacteriophage T7 RNA polymerase
   4029..4052    +  promoter       Pc promoter (fragment): intI1 (promoter lies within the coding sequence); class 1 integron promoter
   4228..4284    +  CDS            GmR (fragment): gentamycin acetyltransferase; aacC1; confers resistance to gentamycin
   4291..5082    +  CDS            SmR: aminoglycoside adenylyltransferase (Murphy, 1985); aadA; confers resistance to spectinomycin and streptomycin
>Addgene plasmid #81697 | pDONR223_CTNNB1_p.G34R | addgene full sequence | sequence record 168603 | Addgene NGS Result
AGCGTCAGACCCCGTAGAAAAGATCAAAGGATCTTCTTGAGATCCTTTTTTTCTGCGCGTAATCTGCTGC
TTGCAAACAAAAAAACCACCGCTACCAGCGGTGGTTTGTTTGCCGGATCAAGAGCTACCAACTCTTTTTC
CGAAGGTAACTGGCTTCAGCAGAGCGCAGATACCAAATACTGTTCTTCTAGTGTAGCCGTAGTTAGGCCA
CCACTTCAAGAACTCTGTAGCACCGCCTACATACCTCGCTCTGCTAATCCTGTTACCAGTGGCTGCTGCC
AGTGGCGATAAGTCGTGTCTTACCGGGTTGGACTCAAGACGATAGTTACCGGATAAGGCGCAGCGGTCGG
GCTGAACGGGGGGTTCGTGCACACAGCCCAGCTTGGAGCGAACGACCTACACCGAACTGAGATACCTACA
GCGTGAGCTATGAGAAAGCGCCACGCTTCCCGAAGGGAGAAAGGCGGACAGGTATCCGGTAAGCGGCAGG
GTCGGAACAGGAGAGCGCACGAGGGAGCTTCCAGGGGGAAACGCCTGGTATCTTTATAGTCCTGTCGGGT
TTCGCCACCTCTGACTTGAGCGTCGATTTTTGTGATGCTCGTCAGGGGGGCGGAGCCTATGGAAAAACGC
CAGCAACGCGGCCTTTTTACGGTTCCTGGCCTTTTGCTGGCCTTTTGCTCACATGTTCTTTCCTGCGTTA
TCCCCTGATTCTGTGGATAACCGTATTACCGCCTTTGAGTGAGCTGATACCGCTCGCCGCAGCCGAACGA
CCGAGCGCAGCGAGTCAGTGAGCGAGGAAGCGGAAGAGCGCCCAATACGCAAACCGCCTCTCCCCGCGCG
TTGGCCGATTCATTAATGCAGCTGGCACGACAGGTTTCCCGACTGGAAAGCGGGCAGTGAGCGCAACGCA
ATTAATACGCGTACCGCTAGCCAGGAAGAGTTTGTAGAAACGCAAAAAGGCCATCCGTCAGGATGGCCTT
CTGCTTAGTTTGATGCCTGGCAGTTTATGGCGGGCGTCCTGCCCGCCACCCTCCGGGCCGTTGCTTCACA
ACGTTCAAATCCGCTCCCGGCGGATTTGTCCTACTCAGGAGAGCGTTCACCGACAAACAACAGATAAAAC
GAAAGGCCCAGTCTTCCGACTGAGCCTTTCGTTTTATTTGATGCCTGGCAGTTCCCTACTCTCGCGTTAA
CGCTAGCATGGATGTTTTCCCAGTCACGACGTTGTAAAACGACGGCCAGTCTTAAGCTCGGGCCCCAAAT
AATGATTTTATTTTGACTGATAGTGACCTGTTCGTTGCAACAAATTGATGAGCAATGCTTTTTTATAATG
ACAACTTTGTACAAAAAAGTTGGCACCATGGCTACTCAAGCTGATTTGATGGAGTTGGACATGGCCATGG
AACCAGACAGAAAAGCGGCTGTTAGTCACTGGCAGCAACAGTCTTACCTGGACTCTAGAATCCATTCTGG
TGCCACTACCACAGCTCCTTCTCTGAGTGGTAAAGGCAATCCTGAGGAAGAGGATGTGGATACCTCCCAA
GTCCTGTATGAGTGGGAACAGGGATTTTCTCAGTCCTTCACTCAAGAACAAGTAGCTGATATTGATGGAC
AGTATGCAATGACTCGAGCTCAGAGGGTACGAGCTGCTATGTTCCCTGAGACATTAGATGAGGGCATGCA
GATCCCATCTACACAGTTTGATGCTGCTCATCCCACTAATGTCCAGCGTTTGGCTGAACCATCACAGATG
CTGAAA
[1614 nt withheld, positions 1757-3370]
AAACGGCTTTCAGTTGAGCTGACCAGCTCTCTCTTCAGAACAGAGCCAATGGCTTGGAATGAGACTGCTG
ATCTTGGACTTGATATTGGTGCCCAGGGAGAACCCCTTGGATATCGCCAGGATGATCCTAGCTATCGTTC
TTTTCACTCTGGTGGATATGGCCAGGATGCCTTGGGTATGGACCCCATGATGGAACATGAGATGGGTGGC
CACCACCCTGGTGCTGACTATCCAGTTGATGGGCTGCCAGATCTGGGGCATGCCCAGGACCTCATGGATG
GGCTGCCTCCAGGTGACAGCAATCAGCTGGCCTGGTTTGATACTGACCTGTAATTGCCAACTTTCTTGTA
CAAAGTTGGCATTATAAGAAAGCATTGCTTATCAATTTGTTGCAACGAACAGGTCACTATCAGTCAAAAT
AAAATCATTATTTGCCATCCAGCTGATATCCCCTATAGTGAGTCGTATTACATGGTCATAGCTGTTTCCT
GGCAGCTCTGGCCCGTGTCTCAAAATCTCTGATGTTACATTGCACAAGATAAAAATATATCATCATGCCT
CCTCTAGACCAGCCAGGACAGAAATGCCTCGACTCGCTGCTACCCAAGGTTGCCGGGTGACGCACACCGT
GGAAACGGATGAAGGCACGAACCCAGTGGACATAAGCCTGTTCGGTTCGTAAGCTGTAATGCAAGTAGCG
TATGCGCTCACGCAACTGGTCCAGAACCTTGACCGAACGCAGCGGTGGTAACGGCGCAGTGGCGGTTTTC
ATGGCTTGTTATGACTGTTTTTTTGGGGTACAGTCTATGCCTCGGGCATCCAAGCAGCAAGCGCGTTACG
CCGTGGGTCGATGTTTGATGTTATGGAGCAGCAACGATGTTACGCAGCAGGGCAGTCGCCCTAAAACAAA
GTTAAACATTATGAGGGAAGCGGTGATCGCCGAAGTATCGACTCAACTATCAGAGGTAGTTGGCGTCATC
GAGCGCCATCTCGAACCGACGTTGCTGGCCGTACATTTGTACGGCTCCGCAGTGGATGGCGGCCTGAAGC
CACACAGTGATATTGATTTGCTGGTTACGGTGACCGTAAGGCTTGATGAAACAACGCGGCGAGCTTTGAT
CAACGACCTTTTGGAAACTTCGGCTTCCCCTGGAGAGAGCGAGATTCTCCGCGCTGTAGAAGTCACCATT
GTTGTGCACGACGACATCATTCCGTGGCGTTATCCAGCTAAGCGCGAACTGCAATTTGGAGAATGGCAGC
GCAATGACATTCTTGCAGGTATCTTCGAGCCAGCCACGATCGACATTGATCTGGCTATCTTGCTGACAAA
AGCAAGAGAACATAGCGTTGCCTTGGTAGGTCCAGCGGCGGAGGAACTCTTTGATCCGGTTCCTGAACAG
GATCTATTTGAGGCGCTAAATGAAACCTTAACGCTATGGAACTCGCCGCCCGACTGGGCTGGCGATGAGC
GAAATGTAGTGCTTACGTTGTCCCGCATTTGGTACAGCGCAGTAACCGGCAAAATCGCGCCGAAGGATGT
CGCTGCCGACTGGGCAATGGAGCGCCTGCCGGCCCAGTATCAGCCCGTCATACTTGAAGCTAGACAGGCT
TATCTTGGACAAGAAGAAGATCGCTTGGCCTCGCGCGCAGATCAGTTGGAAGAATTTGTCCACTACGTGA
AAGGCGAGATCACCAAGGTAGTCGGCAAATAACCCTCGAGCCACCCATGACCAAAATCCCTTAACGTGAG
TTACGCGTCGTTCCACTG
