>Addgene plasmid #81697 | pDONR223_CTNNB1_p.G34R | depositor partial sequence | sequence record 155016 | Insert sequence
ATGGCTACTCAAGCTGATTTGATGGAGTTGGACATGGCCATGGAACCAGACAGAAAAGCGGCTGTTAGTC
ACTGGCAGCAACAGTCTTACCTGGACTCTAGAATCCATTCTGGTGCCACTACCACAGCTCCTTCTCTGAG
TGGTAAAGGCAATCCTGAGGAAGAGGATGTGGATACCTCCCAAGTCCTGTATGAGTGGGAACAGGGATTT
TCTCAGTCCTTCACTCAAGAACAAGTAGCTGATATTGATGGACAGTATGCAATGACTCGAGCTCAGAGGG
TACGAGCTGCTATGTTCCCTGAGACATTAGATGAGGGCATGCAGATCCCATCTACACAGTTTGATGCTGC
TCATCCCACTAATGTCCAGCGTTTGGCTGAACCATCACAGATGCTGAAA
[1614 nt withheld, positions 400-2013]
AAACGGCTTTCAGTTGAGCTGACCAGCTCTCTCTTCAGAACAGAGCCAATGGCTTGGAATGAGACTGCTG
ATCTTGGACTTGATATTGGTGCCCAGGGAGAACCCCTTGGATATCGCCAGGATGATCCTAGCTATCGTTC
TTTTCACTCTGGTGGATATGGCCAGGATGCCTTGGGTATGGACCCCATGATGGAACATGAGATGGGTGGC
CACCACCCTGGTGCTGACTATCCAGTTGATGGGCTGCCAGATCTGGGGCATGCCCAGGACCTCATGGATG
GGCTGCCTCCAGGTGACAGCAATCAGCTGGCCTGGTTTGATACTGACCTG
